Addgene plasmid #163611: MSCV-BCL2
Purpose: Overexpression of human BCL2
Depositing lab: Daniel Hodson. Depositing organization: University of Cambridge. Publication: Genetic modification of primary human B cells to model high-grade lymphoma. Caeser R, Di Re M, Krupka JA, Gao J, Lara-Chica M, Dias JML, Cooke SL, Fenner R, Usheva Z, Runge HFP, Beer PA, Eldaly H, Pak HK, Park CS, Vassiliou GS, Huntly BJP, Mupo A, Bashford-Rogers RJM, Hodson DJ. Nat Commun. 2019 Oct 4;10(1):4543. doi: 10.1038/s41467-019-12494-x. PubMed 31586074.
Backbone
  Vector backbone: MSCV_IRES_huDC2
  Backbone size w/o insert (bp): 6574
  Total vector size (bp): 7304
  Modifications to backbone: BCL2 was cloned into MSCV_IRES_huDC2 using Gibson Assembly
  Vector type: Mammalian Expression, Retroviral
Growth in bacteria
  Bacterial resistance: Ampicillin, 100 μg/mL
  Growth temperature: 37°C
  Growth strain: NEB Stable
  Copy number: Unknown
Gene/Insert
  Gene/Insert name: BCL2 (alt name: B-Cell CLL/Lymphoma 2)
  Species: H. sapiens (human)
  Insert size (bp): 722
  GenBank ID: NM_000633
  Entrez Gene: BCL2 (a.k.a. Bcl-2, PPP1R50)
  Promoter: LTR
  Cloning method: Gibson Cloning
  Sequencing primers: 5′ CTTTATCCAGCCCTCAC; 3′ CCTCACATTGCCAAAAGACG
Terms and licenses: Academic/Nonprofit Terms; Industry Terms: Not Available to Industry
Depositor comments: The huCD2 portion of the MSCV_IRES_huDC2 backbone was added by Dr Martin Turner, Babraham Institute, Cambridge by modification of Addgene plasmid # 27490.
How to cite: MSCV-BCL2 was a gift from Daniel Hodson (Addgene plasmid # 163611 ; http://n2t.net/addgene:163611 ; RRID:Addgene_163611)
