[The description below was written by a language model from this plasmid's Addgene catalogue record and pLannotate feature annotations shown in this document.]
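Description:
MSCV-BCL2 is a gammaretroviral mammalian expression plasmid built on the MSCV_IRES_huDC2 backbone, a murine stem cell virus vector into which the human BCL2 coding sequence was inserted by Gibson assembly. In bacteria it is maintained through a high-copy ColE1/pUC-type origin and selected with ampicillin via the β-lactamase gene. The remaining bacterial annotations (fragments of lacI, rop, bom, lacZα and the tetracycline resistance gene, plus a lac promoter/operator) are non-functional remnants of the backbone's cloning history. The catalogue lists a total size of 7,304 bp, whereas the sequenced record annotated here is 7,273 nt, a small discrepancy the record does not explain.

The proviral cassette is flanked by 5' and 3' long terminal repeats from murine embryonic stem cell virus. Downstream of the 5' LTR lie the Ψ packaging signal and a truncated, start-codon-less gag segment, which together promote efficient encapsidation of the transcript when the plasmid is introduced into a packaging cell line that supplies the viral proteins in trans. The 5' LTR serves as the promoter, driving a bicistronic message. BCL2, an anti-apoptotic protein that regulates mitochondrial membrane permeability, is translated first. An EMCV internal ribosome entry site then directs translation of a fragment of human CD2. According to the depositor comments, this CD2 element was added to an earlier MSCV vector. It presumably acts as a cell-surface marker for identifying or enriching transduced cells, though the record does not spell this out.

The stated purpose is overexpression of human BCL2. The associated publication concerns genetic modification of primary human B cells to model high-grade lymphoma, where enforced BCL2 expression would be expected to support cell survival.
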