Features (pLannotate 1.2.2; 19 found; start..end, strand, type, name):
     84..600     +  LTR            5' LTR: 5' long terminal repeat from murine embryonic stem cell virus
    664..1005    +  misc_feature   MESV Ψ: packaging signal of murine embryonic stem cell virus
   1072..1488    +  CDS            gag (truncated): truncated Moloney murine leukemia virus (MMLV) gag gene lacking the start codon
   1517..2233    +  CDS            BCL2: BCL2_HUMAN - Experimental evidence at protein level: Swiss-Prot protein existence level 1. Suppresses apoptosis in a variety of cell systems including factor-dependent lymphohematopoietic and neural cells. Regulates cell death by controlling the mitochondrial membrane permeability. Appears to function in a feedback loop system with caspases. Inhibits caspase activity either by preventing the release of cytochrome c from the mitochondria and/or by binding to the apoptosis-activating factor (APAF-1). May attenuate inflammation by impairing NLRP1-inflammasome activation, hence CASP1 activation an
   2378..2840    +  misc_feature   IRES: internal ribosome entry site (IRES) of the encephalomyocarditis virus (EMCV)
   2860..3681    +  CDS            CD2 (fragment): CD2_HUMAN - Also known as SRBC. Experimental evidence at protein level: Swiss-Prot protein existence level 1. CD2 interacts with lymphocyte function-associated antigen CD58 (LFA-3) and CD48/BCM1 to mediate adhesion between T-cells and other cell types. CD2 is implicated in the triggering of T-cells, the cytoplasmic domain is implicated in the signaling function. From Homo sapiens (Human).
   3751..4265    +  LTR            3' LTR: 3' long terminal repeat from murine embryonic stem cell virus
   4427..4443    -  protein_bind   lac operator: The lac repressor binds to the lac operator to inhibit transcription in E. coli. This inhibition can be relieved by adding lactose or isopropyl-β-D-thiogalactopyranoside (IPTG). lac repressor encoded by lacI
   4451..4481    -  promoter       lac promoter: promoter for the E. coli lac operon
   4496..4517    -  protein_bind   CAP binding site: CAP binding activates transcription in the presence of cAMP. E. coli catabolite activator protein
   4530..4622    -  CDS            lacI (fragment): lac repressor; lacI; The lac repressor binds to the lac operator to inhibit transcription in E. coli. This inhibition can be relieved by adding lactose or isopropyl-β-D-thiogalactopyranoside (IPTG).
   4805..5393    -  rep_origin     ori: high-copy-number ColE1/pMB1/pBR322/pUC origin of replication
   5564..6424    -  CDS            AmpR: β-lactamase; bla; confers resistance to ampicillin, carbenicillin, and related antibiotics
   6425..6529    -  promoter       AmpR promoter: bla
   6624..6659    +  CDS            rop (fragment): Rop protein, which maintains plasmids at low copy number; rop
   6761..6860    +  misc_feature   bom (fragment): basis of mobility region from pBR322
   6866..7015    -  CDS            lacZα (fragment): LacZα fragment of β-galactosidase; lacZ fragment
   7015..7216    -  CDS            TcR (fragment): tetracycline efflux protein; tet; confers resistance to tetracycline
   7217..42      +  CDS            env (fragment) (across the origin): murine leukemia virus gPr80 envelope polyprotein precursor; env; proteolytically cleaved into gp70SU and p15TM subunits
>Addgene plasmid #163611 | MSCV-BCL2 | addgene full sequence | sequence record 324333 | Addgene NGS Result
CAACAATATCACCAGCTGAAGCCTATAGAGTACGAGCCATAGATAAAATAAAAGATTTTATTTAGTCTCC
AGAAAAAGGGGGGAATGAAAGACCCCACCTGTAGGTTTGGCAAGCTAGCTTAAGTAACGCCATTTTGCAA
GGCATGGAAAATACATAACTGAGAATAGAGAAGTTCAGATCAAGGTTAGGAACAGAGAGACAGCAGAATA
TGGGCCAAACAGGATATCTGTGGTAAGCAGTTCCTGCCCCGGCTCAGGGCCAAGAACAGATGGTCCCCAG
ATGCGGTCCCGCCCTCAGCAGTTTCTAGAGAACCATCAGATGTTTCCAGGGTGCCCCAAGGACCTGAAAT
GACCCTGTGCCTTATTTGAACTAACCAATCAGTTCGCTTCTCGCTTCTGTTCGCGCGCTTCTGCTCCCCG
AGCTCAATAAAAGAGCCCACAACCCCTCACTCGGCGCGCCAGTCCTCCGATAGACTGCGTCGCCCGGGTA
CCCGTATTCCCAATAAAGCCTCTTGCTGTTTGCATCCGAATCGTGGACTCGCTGATCCTTGGGAGGGTCT
CCTCAGATTGATTGACTGCCCACCTCGGGGGTCTTTCATTTGGAGGTTCCACCGAGATTTGGAGACCCCT
GCCCAGGGACCACCGACCCCCCCGCCGGGAGGTAAGCTGGCCAGCGGTCGTTTCGTGTCTGTCTCTGTCT
TTGTGCGTGTTTGTGCCGGCATCTAATGTTTGCGCCTGCGTCTGTACTAGTTAGCTAACTAGCTCTGTAT
CTGGCGGACCCGTGGTGGAACTGACGAGTTCTGAACACCCGGCCGCAACCCTGGGAGACGTCCCAGGGAC
TTTGGGGGCCGTTTTTGTGGCCCGACCTGAGGAAGGGAGTCGATGTGGAATCCGACCCCGTCAGGATATG
TGGTTCTGGTAGGAGACGAGAACCTAAAACAGTTCCCGCCTCCGTCTGAATTTTTGCTTTCGGTTTGGAA
CCGAAGCCGCGCGTCTTGTCTGCTGCAGCGCTGCAGCATCGTTCTGTGTTGTCTCTGTCTGACTGTGTTT
CTGTATTTGTCTGAAAATTAGGGCCAGACTGTTACCACTCCCTTAAGTTTGACCTTAGGTCACTGGAAAG
ATGTCGAGCGGATCGCTCACAACCAGTCGGTAGATGTCAAGAAGAGACGTTGGGTTACCTTCTGCTCTGC
AGAATGGCCAACCTTTAACGTCGGATGGCCGCGAGACGGCACCTTTAACCGAGACCTCATCACCCAGGTT
AAGATCAAGGTCTTTTCACCTGGCCCGCATGGACACCCAGACCAGGTCCCCTACATCGTGACCTGGGAAG
CCTTGGCTTTTGACCCCCCTCCCTGGGTCAAGCCCTTTGTACACCCTAAGCCTCCGCCTCCTCTTCCTCC
ATCCGCCCCGTCTCTCCCCCTTGAACCTCCTCGTTCGACCCCGCCTCGATCCTCCCTTTATCCAGCCCTC
ACTCCTTCTCTAGGCGCCGGAATTAGATCTCTCGAGGTTAACCACCATGGCGCACGCTGGGAGAACAGGG
TACGATAACCGGGAGATAGTGATGAAGTACATCCATTATAAGCTGTCGCAGAGGGGCTACGAGTGGGATG
CGGGAGATGTGGGAGCCGCTCCTCCTGGTGCCGCTCCCGCACCGGGCATCTTCTCCTCCCAGCCTGGGCA
CACGCCTCATCCAGCCGCATCCCGGGATCCTGTCGCCAGGACCTCGCCTCTGCAGACACCGGCTGCTCCT
GGAGCTGCTGCAGGACCTGCGCTCAGCCCGGTGCCACCTGTGGTCCACCTGACCCTCCGCCAGGCCGGCG
ACGACTTCTCCCGCCGCTACCGCCGCGACTTCGCCGAGATGTCCAGCCAGCTGCACCTGACGCCCTTCAC
CGCGCGGGGACGCTTTGCCACGGTGGTGGAGGAGCTCTTCAGGGACGGGGTGAACTGGGGGAGGATTGTG
GCCTTCTTTGAGTTCGGTGGGGTCATGTGTGTGGAGAGCGTCAACCGGGAGATGTCGCCCCTGGTGGACA
ACATCGCCCTGTGGATGACTGAGTACCTGAACCGGCACCTGCACACCTGGATCCAGGATAACGGAGGCTG
GGATGCCTTTGTGGAACTGTACGGCCCCAGCATGCGGCCTCTGTTTGATTTCTCCTGGCTGTCTCTGAAG
ACTCTGCTCAGTTTGGCCCTGGTGGGAGCTTGCATCACCCTGGGTGCCTATCTGGGCCACAAGTGATAGA
ACGCGGCCGCACCGGTGGATCCTACGTAGAATTCCGCCCCCCCCCCCTAACGTTACTGGCCGAAGCCGCT
TGGAATAAGGCCGGTGTGCGTTTGTCTATATGTTATTTTCCACCATATTGCCGTCTTTTGGCAATGTGAG
GGCCCGGAAACCTGGCCCTGTCTTCTTGACGAGCATTCCTAGGGGTCTTTCCCCTCTCGCCAAAGGAATG
CAAGGTCTGTTGAATGTCGTGAAGGAAGCAGTTCCTCTGGAAGCTTCTTGAAGACAAACAACGTCTGTAG
CGACCCTTTGCAGGCAGCGGAACCCCCCACCTGGCGACAGGTGCCTCTGCGGCCAAAAGCCACGTGTATA
AGATACACCTGCAAAGGCGGCACAACCCCAGTGCCACGTTGTGAGTTGGATAGTTGTGGAAAGAGTCAAA
TGGCTCTCCTCAAGCGTATTCAACAAGGGGCTGAAGGATGCCCAGAAGGTACCCCATTGTATGGGATCTG
ATCTGGGGCCTCGGTGCACATGCTTTACATGTGTTTAGTCGAGGTTAAAAAAACGTCTAGGCCCCCCGAA
CCACGGGGACGTGGTTTTCCTTTGAAAAACACGATGATAATATGGCCACAACCATGGTGAGCTTTCCATG
TAAATTTGTAGCCAGCTTCCTTCTGATTTTCAATGTTTCTTCCAAAGGTGCAGTCTCCAAAGAGATTACG
AATGCCTTGGAAACCTGGGGTGCCTTGGGTCAGGACATCAACTTGGACATTCCTAGTTTTCAAATGAGTG
ATGATATTGACGATATAAAATGGGAAAAAACTTCAGACAAGAAAAAGATTGCACAATTCAGAAAAGAGAA
AGAGACTTTCAAGGAAAAAGATACATATAAGCTATTTAAAAATGGAACTCTGAAAATTAAGCATCTGAAG
ACCGATGATCAGGATATCTACAAGGTATCAATATATGATACAAAAGGAAAAAATGTGTTGGAAAAAATAT
TTGATTTGAAGATTCAAGAGAGGGTCTCAAAACCAAAGATCTCCTGGACTTGTATCAACACAACCCTGAC
CTGTGAGGTAATGAATGGAACTGACCCCGAATTAAACCTGTATCAAGATGGGAAACATCTAAAACTTTCT
CAGAGGGTCATCACACACAAGTGGACCACCAGCCTGAGTGCAAAATTCAAGTGCACAGCAGGGAACAAAG
TCAGCAAGGAATCCAGTGTCGAGCCTGTCAGCTGTCCAGAGAAAGGTCTGGACATCTATCTCATCATTGG
CATATGTGGAGGAGGCAGCCTCTTGATGGTCTTTGTGGCACTGCTCGTTTTCTATATCACCAAAAGGAAA
AAACAGAGGAGTCGGAGAAATGATGAGGAGCTGGAGACAAGAGCCCACAGAGTAGCTACTGAAGAAAGGG
GCCGGAAGCCCCACCAAATTCCAGCTTCAACCCCTCAGAATTAAGTCGACCTGCAGCCAAGCTTATCGAT
AAAATAAAAGATTTTATTTAGTCTCCAGAAAAAGGGGGGAATGAAAGACCCCACCTGTAGGTTTGGCAAG
CTAGCTTAAGTAACGCCATTTTGCAAGGCATGGAAAATACATAACTGAGAATAGAGAAGTTCAGATCAAG
GTTAGGAACAGAGAGACAGCAGAATATGGGCCAAACAGGATATCTGTGGTAAGCAGTTCCTGCCCCGGCT
CAGGGCCAAGAACAGATGGTCCCCAGATGCGGTCCCGCCCTCAGCAGTTTCTAGAGAACCATCAGATGTT
TCCAGGGTGCCCCAAGGACCTGAAATGACCCTGTGCCTTATTTGAACTAACCAATCAGTTCGCTTCTCGC
TTCTGTTCGCGCGCTTCTGCTCCCCGAGCTCAATAAAAGAGCCCACAACCCCTCACTCGGCGCGCCAGTC
CTCCGATAGACTGCGTCGCCCGGGTACCCGTGTATCCAATAAACCCTCTTGCAGTTGCATCCGACTTGTG
GTCTCGCTGTTCCTTGGGAGGGTCTCCTCTGAGTGATTGACTACCCGTCAGCGGGGGTCTTTCATGGGTA
ACAGTTTCTTGAAGTTGGAGAACAACATTCTGAGGGTAGGAGTCGAATATTAAGTAATCCTGACTCAATT
AGCCACTGTTTTGAATCCACATACTCCAATACTCCTGAAATAGTTCATTATGGACAGCGCAGAAAGAGCT
GGGGAGAATTGTGAAATTGTTATCCGCTCACAATTCCACACAACATACGAGCCGGAAGCATAAAGTGTAA
AGCCTGGGGTGCCTAATGAGTGAGCTAACTCACATTAATTGCGTTGCGCTCACTGCCCGCTTTCCAGTCG
GGAAACCTGTCGTGCCAGCTGCATTAATGAATCGGCCAACGCGCGGGGAGAGGCGGTTTGCGTATTGGGC
GCTCTTCCGCTTCCTCGCTCACTGACTCGCTGCGCTCGGTCGTTCGGCTGCGGCGAGCGGTATCAGCTCA
CTCAAAGGCGGTAATACGGTTATCCACAGAATCAGGGGATAACGCAGGAAAGAACATGTGAGCAAAAGGC
CAGCAAAAGGCCAGGAACCGTAAAAAGGCCGCGTTGCTGGCGTTTTTCCATAGGCTCCGCCCCCCTGACG
AGCATCACAAAAATCGACGCTCAAGTCAGAGGTGGCGAAACCCGACAGGACTATAAAGATACCAGGCGTT
TCCCCCTGGAAGCTCCCTCGTGCGCTCTCCTGTTCCGACCCTGCCGCTTACCGGATACCTGTCCGCCTTT
CTCCCTTCGGGAAGCGTGGCGCTTTCTCATAGCTCACGCTGTAGGTATCTCAGTTCGGTGTAGGTCGTTC
GCTCCAAGCTGGGCTGTGTGCACGAACCCCCCGTTCAGCCCGACCGCTGCGCCTTATCCGGTAACTATCG
TCTTGAGTCCAACCCGGTAAGACACGACTTATCGCCACTGGCAGCAGCCACTGGTAACAGGATTAGCAGA
GCGAGGTATGTAGGCGGTGCTACAGAGTTCTTGAAGTGGTGGCCTAACTACGGCTACACTAGAAGAACAG
TATTTGGTATCTGCGCTCTGCTGAAGCCAGTTACCTTCGGAAAAAGAGTTGGTAGCTCTTGATCCGGCAA
ACAAACCACCGCTGGTAGCGGTGGTTTTTTTGTTTGCAAGCAGCAGATTACGCGCAGAAAAAAAGGATCT
CAAGAAGATCCTTTGATCTTTTCTACGGGGTCTGACGCTCAGTGGAACGAAAACTCACGTTAAGGGATTT
TGGTCATGAGATTATCAAAAAGGATCTTCACCTAGATCCTTTTAAATTAAAAATGAAGTTTTAAATCAAT
CTAAAGTATATATGAGTAAACTTGGTCTGACAGTTACCAATGCTTAATCAGTGAGGCACCTATCTCAGCG
ATCTGTCTATTTCGTTCATCCATAGTTGCCTGACTCCCCGTCGTGTAGATAACTACGATACGGGAGGGCT
TACCATCTGGCCCCAGTGCTGCAATGATACCGCGAGACCCACGCTCACCGGCTCCAGATTTATCAGCAAT
AAACCAGCCAGCCGGAAGGGCCGAGCGCAGAAGTGGTCCTGCAACTTTATCCGCCTCCATCCAGTCTATT
AATTGTTGCCGGGAAGCTAGAGTAAGTAGTTCGCCAGTTAATAGTTTGCGCAACGTTGTTGCCATTGCTA
CAGGCATCGTGGTGTCACGCTCGTCGTTTGGTATGGCTTCATTCAGCTCCGGTTCCCAACGATCAAGGCG
AGTTACATGATCCCCCATGTTGTGCAAAAAAGCGGTTAGCTCCTTCGGTCCTCCGATCGTTGTCAGAAGT
AAGTTGGCCGCAGTGTTATCACTCATGGTTATGGCAGCACTGCATAATTCTCTTACTGTCATGCCATCCG
TAAGATGCTTTTCTGTGACTGGTGAGTACTCAACCAAGTCATTCTGAGAATAGTGTATGCGGCGACCGAG
TTGCTCTTGCCCGGCGTCAATACGGGATAATACCGCGCCACATAGCAGAACTTTAAAAGTGCTCATCATT
GGAAAACGTTCTTCGGGGCGAAAACTCTCAAGGATCTTACCGCTGTTGAGATCCAGTTCGATGTAACCCA
CTCGTGCACCCAACTGATCTTCAGCATCTTTTACTTTCACCAGCGTTTCTGGGTGAGCAAAAACAGGAAG
GCAAAATGCCGCAAAAAAGGGAATAAGGGCGACACGGAAATGTTGAATACTCATACTCTTCCTTTTTCAA
TATTATTGAAGCATTTATCAGGGTTATTGTCTCATGAGCGGATACATATTTGAATGTATTTAGAAAAATA
AACAAATAGGGGTTCCGCGCACATTTCCCCGAAAAGTGCCACCTGACGTCTAAGAAACCATTATTATCAT
GACATTAACCTATAAAAATAGGCGTATCACGAGGCCCTTTCGTCTCGCGCGTTTCGGTGATGACGGTGAA
AACCTCTGACACATGCAGCTCCCGGAGACGGTCACAGCTTGTCTGTAAGCGGATGCCGGGAGCAGACAAG
CCCGTCAGGGCGCGTCAGCGGGTGTTGGCGGGTGTCGGGGCTGGCTTAACTATGCGGCATCAGAGCAGAT
TGTACTGAGAGTGCACCATATGCGGTGTGAAATACCGCACAGATGCGTAAGGAGAAAATACCGCATCAGG
CGCCATTCGCCATTCAGGCTGCGCAACTGTTGGGAAGGGCGATCGGTGCGGGCCTCTTCGCTATTACGCC
AGCTGGCGAAAGGGGGATGTGCTGCAAGGCGATTAAGTTGGGTAACGCCAGGGTTTTCCCAGTCACGACG
TTGTAAAACGACGGCGCAAGGAATGGTGCATGCAAGGAGATGGCGCCCAACAGTCCCCCGGCCACGGGGC
CTGCCACCATACCCACGCCGAAACAAGCGCTCATGAGCCCGAAGTGGCGAGCCCGATCTTCCCCATCGGT
GATGTCGGCGATATAGGCGCCAGCAACCGCACCTGTGGCGCCGGTGATGCCGGCCACGATGCGTCCGGCG
TAGAGGCGATTAGTCCAATTTGTTAAAGACAGGATATCAGTGGTCCAGGCTCTAGTTTTGACT
